Addgene plasmid #54902: mApple-FTR-940
Purpose: Localization: Nuclear - Nucleolus, Excitation: 568, Emission: 592
Depositing lab: Michael Davidson. Depositing organization: Florida State University, Tallahassee.
Backbone
  Vector backbone: mApple
  Backbone size w/o insert (bp): 4750
  Vector type: Mammalian Expression
  Selectable markers: Neomycin (select with G418)
Growth in bacteria
  Bacterial resistance: Kanamycin, 50 μg/mL
  Growth temperature: 37°C
  Growth strain: DH5alpha
  Copy number: High Copy
Gene/Insert
  Gene/Insert name: FTR (alt name: Tractin)
  Promoter: CMV
  Tag / fusion protein: mApple (C terminal on backbone)
  Cloning method: Unknown
  Sequencing primers: 5′ CMV-F; 3′ SV40pA-R
Terms and licenses: Academic/Nonprofit Terms; Industry Terms: Not Available to Industry
Depositor comments: . Excitation = 568; Emission = 592
How to cite: mApple-FTR-940 was a gift from Michael Davidson (Addgene plasmid # 54902 ; http://n2t.net/addgene:54902 ; RRID:Addgene_54902)
