[The description below was written by a language model from this plasmid's Addgene catalogue record.]
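Description:
mApple-FTR-940 is a mammalian expression plasmid built on an mApple fluorescent-protein backbone of about 4.75 kb (excluding the insert). It is propagated in E. coli as a high-copy plasmid under kanamycin selection. It also carries a neomycin resistance marker, so transfected mammalian cells can be selected with G418, for example to establish stable lines. The record gives no feature table, so the origin of replication and other backbone elements are not individually documented. The listed SV40pA reverse sequencing primer does imply an SV40 polyadenylation signal downstream of the expression cassette.

The payload is an insert named FTR (alternative name Tractin), expressed from the constitutive CMV promoter as a fusion with mApple. The tag is recorded as C-terminal and supplied by the backbone, which places the FTR sequence upstream of the fluorescent protein. mApple is a monomeric red-orange fluorescent protein, with excitation at 568 nm and emission at 592 nm as recorded here. The source species of the insert, its length and the meaning of the "940" suffix are not stated, and the cloning method is listed as unknown.

The stated purpose is as a fluorescent localization marker, with the catalogue entry assigning the fusion to the nucleus and nucleolus. This sits oddly with the alternative name: "Tractin" usually refers to F-tractin, an actin-binding peptide used to label filamentous actin. The record does not resolve this discrepancy, so users should confirm the insert identity and the observed localization before relying on the construct as a compartment marker in live-cell or fixed-cell imaging.
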