>Addgene plasmid #54902 | mApple-FTR-940 | depositor partial sequence | sequence record 85292 | insert sequence
TCAATGCTAGTGACGTCAGATCCGCTAGCGCTACCGGACTCAGATCTCGAGCTCAAGCTTATGGGCATGG
CGCGACCACGGGGCGCGGGGCCCTGCAGCCCCGGGTTGGAGCGGGCTCCGCGCCGGAGCGTCGGGGAGCT
GCGCCTGCTCTTCGAAGCGGGCGGATCTGGATCGGATCCACCGGTCGCCACCATGGTGAGCAAGGGCGAG
GAGAATAACATGGCCATCATCAAGGAGTTCATGCGCTTCAAGGTGCACATGGAGGGCTCCGTGAACGGCC
ACGAGTTCGAGATCGAGGGCGAGGGCGAGGGCCGCCCCTACGAGGCCTTTCAGACCGCTAAGCTGAAGGT
GACCAAGGGTGGCCCCCTGCCCTTCGCCTGGGACATCCTGTCCCCTCAGTTCATGTACGGCTCCAAGGTC
TACATTAAGCACCCAGCCGACATCCCCGACTACTTCAAGCTGTCCTTCCCCGAGGGCTTCAGGTGGGAGC
GCGTGATGAACTTCGAGGACGGCGGCATTATTCACGTTAACCAGGACTCCTCCCTGCAGGACGGCGTGTT
CATCTACAAGGTGAAGCTGCGCGGCACCAACTTCCCCTCCGACGGCCCCGTAATGCAGAAGAAGACCATG
GGCTGGGAGGCCTCCGAGGAGCGGATGTACCCCGAGGACGGCGCCCTGAAGAGCGAGATCAAGAAGAGGC
TGAAGCTGAAGGACGGCGGCCACTACGCCGCCGAGGTCAAGACCACCTACAAGGCCAAGAAGCCCGTGCA
GCTGCCCGGCGCCTACATCGTCGACATCAAGTTGGACATCGTGTCCCACAACGAGGACTACACCATCGTG
GAACAGTACGAACGCGCCGAGGGCCGCCACTCCACCGGCGGCATGGACGAGCTGTACAAGTAAGCGGCCG
CGACTCTAGATCATAATCAGCCATACCACATTTGTAGAGGTTTTACTTGCTTTAAAAAACCTCCCACACC
TCCCCCTGAACCTGAAACATAAATGAATGCAATTGTTGTTGTTAACTTGTTTATTGCAGCTTATAATGTT
ACAAATAAAGCATAG
