>Addgene plasmid #54902 | mApple-FTR-940 | addgene partial sequence | sequence record 104254 | C-ter-GFP 5'-CTCCTCGCCCTTGCTCAC-3'
AGAGCAGGCGCAGCTCCCCGACGCTCCGGCGCGGAGCCCGCTCCAACCCGGGGCTGCAGGGCCCCGCGCC
CCGTGGTCGCGCCATGCCCATAAGCTTGAGCTCGAGATCTGAGTCCGGTAGCGCTAGCGGATCTGACGGT
TCACTAAACCAGCTCTGCTTATATAGACCTCCCACCGTACACGCCTACCGCCCATTTGCGTCAATGGGGC
GGAGTTGTTACGACATTTTGGAAAGTCCCGTTGATTTTGGTGCCAAAACAAACTCCCATTGACGTCAATG
GGGTGGAGACTTGGAAATCCCCGTGAGTCAAACCGCTATCCACGCCCATTGATGTACTGCCAAAACCGCA
TCACCATGGTAATAGCGATGACTAATACGTAGATGTACTGCCAAGTAGGAAAGTCCCATAAGGTCATGTA
CTGGGCATAATGCCAGGCGGGCCATTTACCGTCATTGACGTCAATAGGGGGCGTACTTGGCATATGATAC
ACTTGATGTACTGCCAAGTGGGCAGTTTACCGTAAATACTCCACCCATTGACGTCAATGGAAAGTCCCTA
TTGGCGTTACTATGGGAACATACGTCATTATTGACGTCAATGGGCGGGGGTCGTTGGGCGGTCAGCCAGG
CGGGCCATTTACCGTAAGTTATGTAACGCGGAACTCCATATATGGGCTATGAACTAATGACCCCGTAATT
GATTACTATTAATAACTAATGCATGGCGGTAATACGGTTATCCACAGAATCAGG
